Addgene plasmid #160607: pEGB2_alpha2 P35S:CUP2:GAL4AD:T35S (GB1039)
Purpose: TU for the constitutive expression of the transcriptional activator protein CUP2 in C-terminal fusion with GAL4 activation domain (GAL4AD). Binds to specific DNA operator in the presence of copper ions and promotes transcription.
Depositing lab: Diego Orzaez.
Backbone
  Vector backbone: pDGB3_alpha2
  Backbone manufacturer: self-made; derived from pCambia1302 generated at the Cambia Institute
  Vector type: Plant Expression, Synthetic Biology
Growth in bacteria
  Bacterial resistance: Kanamycin, 50 μg/mL
  Growth temperature: 37°C
  Growth strain: DH5alpha
  Copy number: High Copy
Gene/Insert
  Gene/Insert name: CUP2Gal4AD
  Species: Synthetic
  Insert size (bp): 2191
  Mutation: BsaI and BsmBI sites removed
  Promoter: P35S
  Cloning method: Restriction Enzyme; 5′ cloning site BsaI (destroyed during cloning); 3′ cloning site BsaI (destroyed during cloning)
  Sequencing primers: 5′ GGTGGCAGGATATATTGTGG
Terms and licenses: Academic/Nonprofit Terms; Industry Terms: Not Available to Industry
Depositor comments: Compatible with GoldenBraid; insert can be released with BsmBI
How to cite: pEGB2_alpha2 P35S:CUP2:GAL4AD:T35S (GB1039) was a gift from Diego Orzaez (Addgene plasmid # 160607 ; http://n2t.net/addgene:160607 ; RRID:Addgene_160607)
