[The description below was written by a language model from this plasmid's Addgene catalogue record and pLannotate feature annotations shown in this document.]
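Description:
pEGB2_alpha2 P35S:CUP2:GAL4AD:T35S (GB1039) is a GoldenBraid alpha-level binary vector for plant expression and synthetic biology, built on the pDGB3_alpha2 backbone, which derives from pCambia1302. The 8,548-nt sequence carries two replication systems. A high-copy ColE1/pMB1-type origin with the pBR322 bom region supports propagation in E. coli. The pVS1 oriV, RepA and StaA functions allow stable maintenance in Agrobacterium. Selection in bacteria is by kanamycin through an aph(3')-Ia gene. A truncated left-border T-DNA repeat is annotated near the end of the sequence, but no right border appears in the feature table. No plant selectable marker is annotated either, so the plasmid appears to hold only the single transcriptional unit within its T-DNA region.

That unit is a roughly 2.2 kb synthetic cassette in which the constitutive CaMV 35S promoter, followed by a fragment of the TMV Ω translational enhancer, drives a fusion protein. The fusion consists of the Saccharomyces cerevisiae copper-responsive transcription factor CUP2 (also called ACE1) with a truncated GAL4 activation domain at its C-terminus, and it is terminated by the CaMV 35S polyadenylation signal. CUP2 binds its operator sequence only when copper (or silver) ions are present, and the added GAL4 domain provides the transcriptional activation. The plasmid therefore supplies the constitutively expressed sensor-activator half of a copper-inducible gene switch, presumably paired with a separate construct carrying the CUP2 operator upstream of a gene of interest, which is not part of this record. Internal BsaI and BsmBI sites were removed from the insert. The BsaI sites used for assembly were destroyed during cloning, and the whole unit can be released with BsmBI for assembly into higher-order GoldenBraid multigene constructs.
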