Features (pLannotate 1.2.2; 15 found; start..end, strand, type, name):
    616..960     +  promoter       CaMV 35S promoter: strong constitutive promoter from cauliflower mosaic virus
    913..959     +  promoter       minimal CaMV 35S promoter: minimal 35S promoter from cauliflower mosaic virus
    992..1017    +  misc_feature   TMV Ω (fragment): translational enhancer from the tobacco mosaic virus 5'-leader sequence (Gallie et al., 1988)
   1037..1711    +  CDS            CUP2: CUP2_YEAST - Also known as ACE1. Experimental evidence at protein level: Swiss-Prot protein existence level 1. Trans-acting regulatory protein that activates transcription of the CUP1 gene (metallothionein) in response to copper ions. Binds to the CUP1 UAS sequence 5'-GCTTCTTTTCCGCTGA-3'. Binds DNA only in presence of copper or silver. Copper seems to alter the conformation of the protein. From Saccharomyces cerevisiae (strain ATCC 204508 / S288c) (Baker's yeast).
   1714..1964    +  CDS            GAL4 activation domain (fragment): activation domain of the GAL4 transcriptional activator; Saccharomyces cerevisiae GAL4 (truncated)
   2032..2191    +  polyA_signal   CaMV poly(A) signal (fragment): cauliflower mosaic virus polyadenylation signal
   2562..2963    +  CDS            Y4CG_SINFN (fragment): Protein inferred from homology: Swiss-Prot protein existence level 3. From Sinorhizobium fredii (strain NBRC 101917 / NGR234).
   3523..4152    +  CDS            pVS1 StaA: stability protein from the Pseudomonas plasmid pVS1 (Heeb et al., 2000)
   4581..5654    +  CDS            pVS1 RepA: replication protein from the Pseudomonas plasmid pVS1 (Heeb et al., 2000)
   5720..5914    +  rep_origin     pVS1 oriV: origin of replication for the Pseudomonas plasmid pVS1 (Heeb et al., 2000)
   6117..6156    +  CDS            rop (fragment): Rop protein, which maintains plasmids at low copy number; rop
   6258..6398    +  misc_feature   bom: basis of mobility region from pBR322
   6584..7172    -  rep_origin     ori: high-copy-number ColE1/pMB1/pBR322/pUC origin of replication
   7260..8075    -  CDS            KanR: aminoglycoside phosphotransferase; aph(3')-Ia; confers resistance to kanamycin in bacteria or G418 (Geneticin®) in eukaryotes
   8508..8530    +  misc_feature   LB T-DNA repeat: left border repeat from nopaline C58 T-DNA (truncated)
>Addgene plasmid #160607 | pEGB2_alpha2 P35S:CUP2:GAL4AD:T35S (GB1039) | addgene full sequence | sequence record 322043 | Addgene NGS Result
GGAGACTAGAGCCAAGCTGATCTCCTTTGCCCCGGAGATCACCATGGACGACTTTCTCTATCTCTACGAT
CTAGGAAGAAAGTTCGACGGAGAAGGTGACGATACCATGTTCACCACCGATAATGAGAAGATTAGCCTCT
TCAATTTCAGAAAGAATGCTGACCCACAGATGGTTAGAGAGGCCTACGCGGCAGGTCTGATCAAGACGAT
CTACCCGAGTAATAATCTCCAGGAGATCAAATACCTTCCCAAGAAGGTTAAAGATGCAGTCAAAAGATTC
AGGACTAACTGCATCAAGAACACAGAGAAAGATATATTTCTCAAGATCAGAAGTACTATTCCAGTATGGA
CGATTCAAGGCTTGCTTCATAAACCAAGGCAAGTAATAGAGATTGGAGTCTCTAAGAAAGTAGTTCCTAC
TGAATCAAAGGCCATGGAGTCAAAAATTCAGATCGAGGATCTAACAGAACTCGCCGTGAAGACTGGCGAA
CAGTTCATACAGAGTCTTTTACGACTCAATGACAAGAAGAAAATCTTCGTCAACATGGTGGAGCACGACA
CTCTCGTCTACTCCAAGAATATCAAAGATACAGTCTCAGAAGACCAAAGGGCTATTGAGACTTTTCAACA
AAGGGTAATATCGGGAAACCTCCTCGGATTCCATTGCCCAGCTATCTGTCACTTCATCAAAAGGACAGTA
GAAAAGGAAGGTGGCACCTACAAATGCCATCATTGCGATAAAGGAAAGGCTATCGTTCAAGATGCCCCTG
CCGACAGTGGTCCCAAAGATGGACCCCCACCCACGAGGAGCATCGTGGAAAAAGAAGACGTTCCAACCAC
GTCTTCAAAGCAAGTGGATTGATGTGATATCTCCACTGACGTAAGGGATGACGCACAATCCCACTATCCT
TCGCAAGACCCTTCCTCTATATAAGGAAGTTCATTTCATTTGGAGAGGACTCCGGTATTTTTACAACAAT
TACCACAACAAAACAAACAACAAACAACATTACAATTTACTATTCTAGTCGAAATGATGGTCGTAATTAA
CGGGGTCAAATATGCCTGTGAAACGTGTATCAGGGGTCACAGGGCGGCGCAGTGTACTCACACTGATGGT
CCGCTACAGATGATCAGACGCAAGGGAAGACCATCGACCACATGTGGCCATTGTAAAGAGCTGAGAAGAA
CCAAGAACTTCAACCCATCCGGTGGGTGCATGTGTGCCTCTGCACGACGGCCAGCTGTTGGCAGCAAGGA
AGATGAAACACGATGTCGTTGTGATGAGGGTGAACCTTGTAAATGTCATACCAAGAGGAAAAGCAGCCGG
AAATCAAAGGGAGGGTCATGCCACAGAAGGGCAAATGATGAAGCAGCGCATGTCAATGGTCTTGGTATTG
CAGATCTGGACGTTCTTTTGGGCCTAAATGGTCGCTCGTCGGATGTAGACATGACAACCACATTGCCGAG
TTTGAAGCCACCTCTGCAAAACGGAGAAATTAAGGCCGACAGCATTGACAATCTTGATTTGGCTTCCCTC
GATCCGCTTGAGCAAAGCCCTAGTATATCTATGGAACCTGTTAGTATCAATGAAACAGGAAGCGCATATA
CAACTACGAACACAGCACTAAACGATATTGACATTCCATTCTCCATCAATGAGTTGAACGAGCTATACAA
ACAAGTATCTTCGCATAACTCACATTCACAGCCAACAAATTCTCAAGCGCTTTCACAACCAATTGCCTCC
TCTAACGTTCATGATAACTTCATGAATAATGAAATCACGGCTAGTAAAATTGATGATGGTAATAATTCAA
AACCACTGTCACCTGGTTGGACGGACCAAACTGCGTATAACGCGTTTGGAATCACTACAGGGATGTTTAA
TACCACTACAATGGATGATGTATATAACTATCTATTCGATGATGAAGATACCCCACCAAACCCAAAAAAA
GAGTGAGCTTCGGCCATGCTAGAGTCCGCAAAAATCACCAGTCTCTCTCTACAAATCTATCTCTCTCTAT
TTTTCTCCAGAATAATGTGTGAGTAGTTCCCAGATAAGGGAATTAGGGTTCTTATAGGGTTTCGCTCATG
TGTTGAGCATATAAGAAACCCTTAGTATGTATTTGTATTTGTAAAATACTTCTATCAATAAAATTTCTAA
TTCCTAAAACCAAAATCCAGTGACCTCGCTTGAGACGAAGCTTGACGTAAACCTAAGAGAAAAGAGCGTT
TATTAGAATAATCGGATATTTAAAAGGGCGTGAAAAGGTTTATCCGTTCGTCCATTTGTATGTGCATGCC
AACCACAGGGTTCCCCTCGGGATCAAAGTACTTTGATCCAACCCCTCCGCTGCTATAGTGCAGTCGGCTT
CTGACGTTCAGTGCAGCCGTCATCTGAAAACGACATGTCGCACAAGTCCTAAGTTACGCGACAGGCTGCC
GCCCTGCCCTTTTCCTGGCGTTTTCTTGTCGCGTGTTTTAGTCGCATAAAGTAGAATACTTGCGACTAGA
ACCGGAGACATTACGCCATGAACAAGAGCGCCGCCGCTGGCCTGCTGGGCTATGCCCGCGTCAGCACCGA
CGACCAGGACTTGACCAACCAACGGGCCGAACTGCACGCGGCCGGCTGCACCAAGCTGTTTTCCGAGAAG
ATCACCGGCACCAGGCGCGACCGCCTGGAGCTGGCCAGGATGCTTGACCACCTACGCCCTGGCGACGTTG
TGACAGTGACCAGGCTAGACCGCCTGGCCCGCAGCACCCGCGACCTACTGGACATTGCCGAGCGCATCCA
GGAGGCCGGCGCGGGCCTGCGTAGCCTGGCAGAGCCGTGGGCCGACACCACCACGCCGGCCGGCCGCATG
GTGTTGACCGTGTTCGCCGGCATTGCCGAGTTCGAGCGTTCCCTAATCATCGACCGCACCCGGAGCGGGC
GCGAGGCCGCCAAGGCCCGAGGCGTGAAGTTTGGCCCCCGCCCTACCCTCACCCCGGCACAGATCGCGCA
CGCCCGCGAGCTGATCGACCAGGAAGGCCGCACCGTGAAAGAGGCGGCTGCACTGCTTGGCGTGCATCGC
TCGACCCTGTACCGCGCACTTGAGCGCAGCGAGGAAGTGACGCCCACCGAGGCCAGGCGGCGCGGTGCCT
TCCGTGAGGACGCATTGACCGAGGCCGACGCCCTGGCGGCCGCCGAGAATGAACGCCAAGAGGAACAAGC
ATGAAACCGCACCAGGACGGCCAGGACGAACCGTTTTTCATTACCGAAGAGATCGAGGCGGAGATGATCG
CGGCCGGGTACGTGTTCGAGCCGCCCGCGCACCTCTCAACCGTGCGGCTGCATGAAATCCTGGCCGGTTT
GTCTGATGCCAAGCTGGCGGCCTGGCCGGCCAGCTTGGCCGCTGAAGAAACCGAGCGCCGCCGTCTAAAA
AGGTGATGTGTATTTGAGTAAAACAGCTTGCGTCATGCGGTCGCTGCGTATATGATGCGATGAGTAAATA
AACAAATACGCAAGGGGAACGCATGAAGGTTATCGCTGTACTTAACCAGAAAGGCGGGTCAGGCAAGACG
ACCATCGCAACCCATCTAGCCCGCGCCCTGCAACTCGCCGGGGCCGATGTTCTGTTAGTCGATTCCGATC
CCCAGGGCAGTGCCCGCGATTGGGCGGCCGTGCGGGAAGATCAACCGCTAACCGTTGTCGGCATCGACCG
CCCGACGATTGACCGCGACGTGAAGGCCATCGGCCGGCGCGACTTCGTAGTGATCGACGGAGCGCCCCAG
GCGGCGGACTTGGCTGTGTCCGCGATCAAGGCAGCCGACTTCGTGCTGATTCCGGTGCAGCCAAGCCCTT
ACGACATATGGGCCACCGCCGACCTGGTGGAGCTGGTTAAGCAGCGCATTGAGGTCACGGATGGAAGGCT
ACAAGCGGCCTTTGTCGTGTCGCGGGCGATCAAAGGCACGCGCATCGGCGGTGAGGTTGCCGAGGCGCTG
GCCGGGTACGAGCTGCCCATTCTTGAGTCCCGTATCACGCAGCGCGTGAGCTACCCAGGCACTGCCGCCG
CCGGCACAACCGTTCTTGAATCAGAACCCGAGGGCGACGCTGCCCGCGAGGTCCAGGCGCTGGCCGCTGA
AATTAAATCAAAACTCATTTGAGTTAATGAGGTAAAGAGAAAATGAGCAAAAGCACAAACACGCTAAGTG
CCGGCCGTCCGAGCGCACGCAGCAGCAAGGCTGCAACGTTGGCCAGCCTGGCAGACACGCCAGCCATGAA
GCGGGTCAACTTTCAGTTGCCGGCGGAGGATCACACCAAGCTGAAGATGTACGCGGTACGCCAAGGCAAG
ACCATTACCGAGCTGCTATCTGAATACATCGCGCAGCTACCAGAGTAAATGAGCAAATGAATAAATGAGT
AGATGAATTTTAGCGGCTAAAGGAGGCGGCATGGAAAATCAAGAACAACCAGGCACCGACGCCGTGGAAT
GCCCCATGTGTGGAGGAACGGGCGGTTGGCCAGGCGTAAGCGGCTGGGTTGCCTGCCGGCCCTGCAATGG
CACTGGAACCCCCAAGCCCGAGGAATCGGCGTGAGCGGTCGCAAACCATCCGGCCCGGTACAAATCGGCG
CGGCGCTGGGTGATGACCTGGTGGAGAAGTTGAAGGCCGCGCAGGCCGCCCAGCGGCAACGCATCGAGGC
AGAAGCACGCCCCGGTGAATCGTGGCAAGCGGCCGCTGATCGAATCCGCAAAGAATCCCGGCAACCGCCG
GCAGCCGGTGCGCCGTCGATTAGGAAGCCGCCCAAGGGCGACGAGCAACCAGATTTTTTCGTTCCGATGC
TCTATGACGTGGGCACCCGCGATAGTCGCAGCATCATGGACGTGGCCGTTTTCCGTCTGTCGAAGCGTGA
CCGACGAGCTGGCGAGGTGATCCGCTACGAGCTTCCAGACGGGCACGTAGAGGTTTCCGCAGGGCCGGCC
GGCATGGCCAGTGTGTGGGATTACGACCTGGTACTGATGGCGGTTTCCCATCTAACCGAATCCATGAACC
GATACCGGGAAGGGAAGGGAGACAAGCCCGGCCGCGTGTTCCGTCCACACGTTGCGGACGTACTCAAGTT
CTGCCGGCGAGCCGATGGCGGAAAGCAGAAAGACGACCTGGTAGAAACCTGCATTCGGTTAAACACCACG
CACGTTGCCATGCAGCGTACGAAGAAGGCCAAGAACGGCCGCCTGGTGACGGTATCCGAGGGTGAAGCCT
TGATTAGCCGCTACAAGATCGTAAAGAGCGAAACCGGGCGGCCGGAGTACATCGAGATCGAGCTAGCTGA
TTGGATGTACCGCGAGATCACAGAAGGCAAGAACCCGGACGTGCTGACGGTTCACCCCGATTACTTTTTG
ATCGATCCCGGCATCGGCCGTTTTCTCTACCGCCTGGCACGCCGCGCCGCAGGCAAGGCAGAAGCCAGAT
GGTTGTTCAAGACGATCTACGAACGCAGTGGCAGCGCCGGAGAGTTCAAGAAGTTCTGTTTCACCGTGCG
CAAGCTGATCGGGTCAAATGACCTGCCGGAGTACGATTTGAAGGAGGAGGCGGGGCAGGCTGGCCCGATC
CTAGTCATGCGCTACCGCAACCTGATCGAGGGCGAAGCATCCGCCGGTTCCTAATGTACGGAGCAGATGC
TAGGGCAAATTGCCCTAGCAGGGGAAAAAGGTCGAAAAGGACTCTTTCCTGTGGATAGCACGTACATTGG
GAACCCAAAGCCGTACATTGGGAACCGGAACCCGTACATTGGGAACCCAAAGCCGTACATTGGGAACCGG
TCACACATGTAAGTGACTGATATAAAAGAGAAAAAAGGCGATTTTTCCGCCTAAAACTCTTTAAAACTTA
TTAAAACTCTTAAAACCCGCCTGGCCTGTGCATAACTGTCTGGCCAGCGCACAGCCGAAGAGCTGCAAAA
AGCGCCTACCCTTCGGTCGCTGCGCTCCCTACGCCCCGCCGCTTCGCGTCGGCCTATCGCGGCCGCTGGC
CGCTCAAAAATGGCTGGCCTACGGCCAGGCAATCTACCAGGGCGCGGACAAGCCGCGCCGTCGCCACTCG
ACCGCCGGCGCCCACATCAAGGCACCCTGCCTCGCGCGTTTCGGTGATGACGGTGAAAACCTCTGACACA
TGCAGCTCCCGGTGACGGTCACAGCTTGTCTGTAAGCGGATGCCGGGAGCAGACAAGCCCGTCAGGGCGC
GTCAGCGGGTGTTGGCGGGTGTCGGGGCGCAGCCATGACCCAGTCACGTAGCGATAGCGGAGTGTATACT
GGCTTAACTATGCGGCATCAGAGCAGATTGTACTGAGAGTGCACCATATGCGGTGTGAAATACCGCACAG
ATGCGTAAGGAGAAAATACCGCATCAGGCGCTCTTCCGCTTCCTCGCTCACTGACTCGCTGCGCTCGGTC
GTTCGGCTGCGGCGAGCGGTATCAGCTCACTCAAAGGCGGTAATACGGTTATCCACAGAATCAGGGGATA
ACGCAGGAAAGAACATGTGAGCAAAAGGCCAGCAAAAGGCCAGGAACCGTAAAAAGGCCGCGTTGCTGGC
GTTTTTCCATAGGCTCCGCCCCCCTGACGAGCATCACAAAAATCGACGCTCAAGTCAGAGGTGGCGAAAC
CCGACAGGACTATAAAGATACCAGGCGTTTCCCCCTGGAAGCTCCCTCGTGCGCTCTCCTGTTCCGACCC
TGCCGCTTACCGGATACCTGTCCGCCTTTCTCCCTTCGGGAAGCGTGGCGCTTTCTCATAGCTCACGCTG
TAGGTATCTCAGTTCGGTGTAGGTCGTTCGCTCCAAGCTGGGCTGTGTGCACGAACCCCCCGTTCAGCCC
GACCGCTGCGCCTTATCCGGTAACTATCGTCTTGAGTCCAACCCGGTAAGACACGACTTATCGCCACTGG
CAGCAGCCACTGGTAACAGGATTAGCAGAGCGAGGTATGTAGGCGGTGCTACAGAGTTCTTGAAGTGGTG
GCCTAACTACGGCTACACTAGAAGGACAGTATTTGGTATCTGCGCTCTGCTGAAGCCAGTTACCTTCGGA
AAAAGAGTTGGTAGCTCTTGATCCGGCAAACAAACCACCGCTGGTAGCGGTGGTTTTTTTGTTTGCAAGC
AGCAGATTACGCGCAGAAAAAAAGGATCTCAAGAAGATCCTTTGATCTTTTCTACGGGGTCTGACGCTCA
GTGGAACGAAAACTCACGTTAAGGGATTTTGGTCATGCATTCTAGGTGATTAGAAAAACTCATCGAGCAT
CAAATGAAACTGCAATTTATTCATATCAGGATTATCAATACCATATTTTTGAAAAAGCCGTTTCTGTAAT
GAAGGAGAAAACTCACCGAGGCAGTTCCATAGGATGGCAAGATCCTGGTATCGGTCTGCGATTCCGACTC
GTCCAACATCAATACAACCTATTAATTTCCCCTCGTCAAAAATAAGGTTATCAAGTGAGAAATCACCATG
AGTGACGACTGAATCCGGTGAGAATGGCAAAAGTTTATGCATTTCTTTCCAGACTTGTTCAACAGGCCAG
CCATTACGCTCGTCATCAAAATCACTCGCATCAACCAAACCGTTATTCATTCGTGATTGCGCCTGAGCGA
GTCGAAATACGCGATCGCTGTTAAAAGGACAATTACAAACAGGAATCGAATGCAACCGGCGCAGGAACAC
TGCCAGCGCATCAACAATATTTTCACCTGAATCAGGATATTCTTCTAATACCTGGAATGCTGTTTTCCCT
GGGATCGCAGTGGTGAGTAACCATGCATCATCAGGAGTACGGATAAAATGCTTGATGGTCGGAAGAGGCA
TAAATTCCGTCAGCCAGTTTAGTCTGACCATCTCATCTGTAACATCATTGGCAACGCTACCTTTGCCATG
TTTCAGAAACAACTCTGGCGCATCGGGCTTCCCATACAATCGGTAGATTGTCGCACCTGATTGCCCGACA
TTATCGCGAGCCCATTTATACCCATATAAATCAGCATCCATGTTGGAATTTAATCGCGGCCTTGAGCAAG
ACGTTTCCCGTTGAATATGGCTCATAACAGAACTTATTATTTCCTTCCTCTTTTCTACAGTATTTAAAGA
TACCCCAAGAAGCTAATTATAACAAGACGAACTCCAATTCACTGTTCCTTGCATTCTAAAACCTTAAATA
CCAGAAAACAGCTTTTTCAAAGTTGTTTTCAAAGTTGGCGTATAACATAGTATCGACGGAGCCGATTTTG
AAACCGCGGTGATCACAGGCAGCAACGCTCTGTCATCGTTACAATCAACATGCTACCCTCCGCGAGATCA
TCCGTGTTTCAAACCCGGCAGCTTAGTTGCCGTTCTTCCGAATAGCATCGGTAACATGAGCAAAGTCTGC
CGCCTTACAACGGCTCTCCCGCTGACGCCGTCCCGGACTGATGGGCTGCCTGTATCGAGTGGTGATTTTG
TGCCGAGCTGCCGGTCGGGGAGCTGTTGGCTGGCTGGTGGCAGGATATATTGTGGTGTAACAAGCTTCGT
CTCAGTCA
